>Addgene plasmid #117690 | CMV BARK D110A p2A mCherry | depositor full sequence | sequence record 224496 | CMV BARK D110A p2A mCherry
GACGGATCGGGAGATCTCCCGATCCCCTATGGTCGACTCTCAGTACAATCTGCTCTGATGCCGCATAGTT
AAGCCAGTATCTGCTCCCTGCTTGTGTGTTGGAGGTCGCTGAGTAGTGCGCGAGCAAAATTTAAGCTACA
ACAAGGCAAGGCTTGACCGACAATTGCATGAAGAATCTGCTTAGGGTTAGGCGTTTTGCGCTGCTTCGCG
ATGTACGGGCCAGATATACGCGTTGACATTGATTATTGACTAGTTATTAATAGTAATCAATTACGGGGTC
ATTAGTTCATAGCCCATATATGGAGTTCCGCGTTACATAACTTACGGTAAATGGCCCGCCTGGCTGACCG
CCCAACGACCCCCGCCCATTGACGTCAATAATGACGTATGTTCCCATAGTAACGCCAATAGGGACTTTCC
ATTGACGTCAATGGGTGGACTATTTACGGTAAACTGCCCACTTGGCAGTACATCAAGTGTATCATATGCC
AAGTACGCCCCCTATTGACGTCAATGACGGTAAATGGCCCGCCTGGCATTATGCCCAGTACATGACCTTA
TGGGACTTTCCTACTTGGCAGTACATCTACGTATTAGTCATCGCTATTACCATGGTGATGCGGTTTTGGC
AGTACATCAATGGGCGTGGATAGCGGTTTGACTCACGGGGATTTCCAAGTCTCCACCCCATTGACGTCAA
TGGGAGTTTGTTTTGGCACCAAAATCAACGGGACTTTCCAAAATGTCGTAACAACTCCGCCCCATTGACG
CAAATGGGCGGTAGGCGTGTACGGTGGGAGGTCTATATAAGCAGAGCTCTCTGGCTAACTAGAGAACCCA
CTGCTTACTGGCTTATCGAAATTAATACGACTCACTATAGGGAGACCCAAGCTTATGTACCCATACGATG
TTCCTGACTATGCGGACTACAAAGACGATGACGACAAGAAGTACCTGGAGGACCGGGGCGAGGTGACTTT
TGAGAAGATCTTCTCCCAGAAGCTGGGGTACCTGCTTTTCCGAGACTTCTGCCTGAAGCACCTGGAGGAG
GCCAAGCCCTTGGTAGAGTTCTACGAGGAGATCAAGAAATACGAGAAGCTGGAGACAGAGGAGGAGCGCC
TGGTCTGCAGCCGAGAGATCTTCGCCACGTACATCATGAAGGAGCTGCTGGCCTGCTCACATCCTTTCTC
GAAGAGCGCCATTGAGCACGTCCAGGGCCATCTGGTGAAGAAGCAGGTGCCTCCGGATCTCTTCCAGCCA
TATATTGAAGAAATTTGCCAGAACCTCCGAGGAGACGTGTTCCAGAAATTCATCGAGAGCGATAAATTCA
CACGATTTTGCCAGTGGAAGAATGTAGAGCTCAACATCCACGGTAGTGGCGCAACAAACTTCTCTCTGCT
GAAACAAGCCGGAGATGTCGAAGAGAATCCTGGACCGATGGTGAGCAAGGGCGAGGAGGATAACATGGCC
ATCATCAAGGAGTTCATGCGCTTCAAGGTGCACATGGAGGGCTCCGTGAACGGCCACGAGTTCGAGATCG
AGGGCGAGGGCGAGGGCCGCCCCTACGAGGGCACCCAGACCGCCAAGCTGAAGGTGACCAAGGGTGGCCC
CCTGCCCTTCGCCTGGGACATCCTGTCCCCTCAGTTCATGTACGGCTCCAAGGCCTACGTGAAGCACCCC
GCCGACATCCCCGACTACTTGAAGCTGTCCTTCCCCGAGGGCTTCAAGTGGGAGCGCGTGATGAACTTCG
AGGACGGCGGCGTGGTGACCGTGACCCAGGACTCCTCCCTGCAGGACGGCGAGTTCATCTACAAGGTGAA
GCTGCGCGGCACCAACTTCCCCTCCGACGGCCCCGTAATGCAGAAGAAGACCATGGGCTGGGAGGCCTCC
TCCGAGCGGATGTACCCCGAGGACGGCGCCCTGAAGGGCGAGATCAAGCAGAGGCTGAAGCTGAAGGACG
GCGGCCACTACGACGCTGAGGTCAAGACCACCTACAAGGCCAAGAAGCCCGTGCAGCTGCCCGGCGCCTA
CAACGTCAACATCAAGTTGGACATCACCTCCCACAACGAGGACTACACCATCGTGGAACAGTACGAACGC
GCCGAGGGCCGCCACTCCACCGGCGGCATGGACGAGCTGTACAAGTAGTCTAGAAATCAACCTCTGGATT
ACAAAATTTGTGAAAGATTGACTGGTATTCTTAACTATGTTGCTCCTTTTACGCTATGTGGATACGCTGC
TTTAATGCCTTTGTATCATGCTATTGCTTCCCGTATGGCTTTCATTTTCTCCTCCTTGTATAAATCCTGG
TTGCTGTCTCTTTATGAGGAGTTGTGGCCCGTTGTCAGGCAACGTGGCGTGGTGTGCACTGTGTTTGCTG
ACGCAACCCCCACTGGTTGGGGCATTGCCACCACCTGTCAGCTCCTTTCCGGGACTTTCGCTTTCCCCCT
CCCTATTGCCACGGCGGAACTCATCGCCGCCTGCCTTGCCCGCTGCTGGACAGGGGCTCGGCTGTTGGGC
ACTGACAATTCCGTGGTGTTGTCGGGGAAATCATCGTCCTTTCCTTGGCTGCTCGCCTATGTTGCCACCT
GGATTCTGCGCGGGACGTCCTTCTGCTACGTCCCTTCGGCCCTCAATCCAGCGGACCTTCCTTCCCGCGG
CCTGCTGCCGGCTCTGCGGCCTCTTCCGCGTCTTCGCCTTCGCCCTCAGACGAGTCGGATCTCCCTTTGG
GCCGCCTCCCCGCACTAGAGGGCCCTATTCTATAGTGTCACCTAAATGCTAGAGCTCGCTGATCAGCCTC
GACTGTGCCTTCTAGTTGCCAGCCATCTGTTGTTTGCCCCTCCCCCGTGCCTTCCTTGACCCTGGAAGGT
GCCACTCCCACTGTCCTTTCCTAATAAAATGAGGAAATTGCATCGCATTGTCTGAGTAGGTGTCATTCTA
TTCTGGGGGGTGGGGTGGGGCAGGACAGCAAGGGGGAGGATTGGGAAGACAATAGCAGGCATGCTGGGGA
TGCGGTGGGCTCTATGGCTTCTGAGGCGGAAAGAACCAGCTGGGGCTCTAGGGGGTATCCCC
[124 nt withheld, positions 3073-3196]
C
[32 nt withheld, positions 3198-3229]
CA
[57 nt withheld, positions 3232-3288]
A
[49 nt withheld, positions 3290-3338]
CCTTTGACGTTGGAGTCCACGTTCTTT
[37 nt withheld, positions 3366-3402]
ACCCTATCTCGGTCTATTCTTTTGATTTATAAGGGATTTTGGGGATTTCGGCCTATTGGTTAAAAAATGA
GCTGATTTAACAAAAATTTAACGCGAATTAATTCTGTGGAATGTGTGTCAGTTAGGGTGTGGAAAGTCCC
CAGGCTCCCCAGGCAGGCAGAAGTATGCAAAGCATGCATCTCAATTAGTCAGCAACCAGGTGTGGAAAGT
CCCCAGGCTCCCCAGCAGGCAGAAGTATGCAAAGCATGCATCTCAATTAGTCAGCAACCATAGTCCCGCC
CCTAACTCCGCCCATCCCGCCCCTAACTCCGCCCAGTTCCGCCCATTCTCCGCCCCATGGCTGACTAATT
TTTTTTATTTATGCAGAGGCCGAGGCCGCCTCTGCCTCTGAGCTATTCCAGAAGTAGTGAGGAGGCTTTT
TTGGAGGCCTAGGCTTTTGCAAAAAGCTCCCGGGAGCTTGTATATCCATTTTCGGATCTGATCAAGAGAC
AGGATGAGGATCGTTTCGCATGATTGAACAAGATGGATTGCACGCAGGTTCTCCGGCCGCTTGGGTGGAG
AGGCTATTCGGCTATGACTGGGCACAACAGACAATCGGCTGCTCTGATGCCGCCGTGTTCCGGCTGTCAG
CGCAGGGGCGCCCGGTTCTTTTTGTCAAGACCGACCTGTCCGGTGCCCTGAATGAACTGCAGGACGAGGC
AGCGCGGCTATCGTGGCTGGCCACGACGGGCGTTCCTTGCGCAGCTGTGCTCGACGTTGTCACTGAAGCG
GGAAGGGACTGGCTGCTATTGGGCGAAGTGCCGGGGCAGGATCTCCTGTCATCTCACCTTGCTCCTGCCG
AGAAAGTATCCATCATGGCTGATGCAATGCGGCGGCTGCATACGCTTGATCCGGCTACCTGCCCATTCGA
CCACCAAGCGAAACATCGCATCGAGCGAGCACGTACTCGGATGGAAGCCGGTCTTGTCGATCAGGATGAT
CTGGACGAAGAGCATCAGGGGCTCGCGCCAGCCGAACTGTTCGCCAGGCTCAAGGCGCGCATGCCCGACG
GCGAGGATCTCGTCGTGACCCATGGCGATGCCTGCTTGCCGAATATCATGGTGGAAAATGGCCGCTTTTC
TGGATTCATCGACTGTGGCCGGCTGGGTGTGGCGGACCGCTATCAGGACATAGCGTTGGCTACCCGTGAT
ATTGCTGAAGAGCTTGGCGGCGAATGGGCTGACCGCTTCCTCGTGCTTTACGGTATCGCCGCTCCCGATT
CGCAGCGCATCGCCTTCTATCGCCTTCTTGACGAGTTCTTCTGAGCGGGACTCTGGGGTTCGAAATGACC
GACCAAGCGACGCCCAACCTGCCATCACGAGATTTCGATTCCACCGCCGCCTTCTATGAAAGGTTGGGCT
TCGGAATCGTTTTCCGGGACGCCGGCTGGATGATCCTCCAGCGCGGGGATCTCATGCTGGAGTTCTTCGC
CCACCCCAACTTGTTTATTGCAGCTTATAATGGTTACAAATAAAGCAATAGCATCACAAATTTCACAAAT
AAAGCATTTTTTTCACTGCATTCTAGTTGTGGTTTGTCCAAACTCATCAATGTATCTTATCATGTCTGTA
TACCGTCGACCTCTAGCTAGAGCTTGGCGTAATCATGGTCATAGCTGTTTCCTGTGTGAAATTGTTATCC
GCTCACAATTCCACACAACATACGAGCCGGAAGCATAAAGTGTAAAGCCTGGGGTGCCTAATGAGTGAGC
TAACTCACATTAATTGCGTTGCGCTCACTGCCCGCTTTCCAGTCGGGAAACCTGTCGTGCCAGCTGCATT
AATGAATCGGCCAACGCGCGGGGAGAGGCGGTTTGCGTATTGGGCGCTCTTCCGCTTCCTCGCTCACTGA
CTCGCTGCGCTCGGTCGTTCGGCTGCGGCGAGCGGTATCAGCTCACTCAAAGGCGGTAATACGGTTATCC
ACAGAATCAGGGGATAACGCAGGAAAGAACATGTGAGCAAAAGGCCAGCAAAAGGCCAGGAACCGTAAAA
AGGCCGCGTTGCTGGCGTTTTTCCATAGGCTCCGCCCCCCTGACGAGCATCACAAAAATCGACGCTCAAG
TCAGAGGTGGCGAAACCCGACAGGACTATAAAGATACCAGGCGTTTCCCCCTGGAAGCTCCCTCGTGCGC
TCTCCTGTTCCGACCCTGCCGCTTACCGGATACCTGTCCGCCTTTCTCCCTTCGGGAAGCGTGGCGCTTT
CTCAATGCTCACGCTGTAGGTATCTCAGTTCGGTGTAGGTCGTTCGCTCCAAGCTGGGCTGTGTGCACGA
ACCCCCCGTTCAGCCCGACCGCTGCGCCTTATCCGGTAACTATCGTCTTGAGTCCAACCCGGTAAGACAC
GACTTATCGCCACTGGCAGCAGCCACTGGTAACAGGATTAGCAGAGCGAGGTATGTAGGCGGTGCTACAG
AGTTCTTGAAGTGGTGGCCTAACTACGGCTACACTAGAAGGACAGTATTTGGTATCTGCGCTCTGCTGAA
GCCAGTTACCTTCGGAAAAAGAGTTGGTAGCTCTTGATCCGGCAAACAAACCACCGCTGGTAGCGGTGGT
TTTTTTGTTTGCAAGCAGCAGATTACGCGCAGAAAAAAAGGATCTCAAGAAGATCCTTTGATCTTTTCTA
CGGGGTCTGACGCTCAGTGGAACGAAAACTCACGTTAAGGGATTTTGGTCATGAGATTATCAAAAAGGAT
CTTCACCTAGATCCTTTTAAATTAAAAATGAAGTTTTAAATCAATCTAAAGTATATATGAGTAAACTTGG
TCTGACAGTTACCAATGCTTAATCAGTGAGGCACCTATCTCAGCGATCTGTCTATTTCGTTCATCCATAG
TTGCCTGACTCCCCGTCGTGTAGATAACTACGATACGGGAGGGCTTACCATCTGGCCCCAGTGCTGCAAT
GATACCGCGAGACCCACGCTCACCGGCTCCAGATTTATCAGCAATAAACCAGCCAGCCGGAAGGGCCGAG
CGCAGAAGTGGTCCTGCAACTTTATCCGCCTCCATCCAGTCTATTAATTGTTGCCGGGAAGCTAGAGTAA
GTAGTTCGCCAGTTAATAGTTTGCGCAACGTTGTTGCCATTGCTACAGGCATCGTGGTGTCACGCTCGTC
GTTTGGTATGGCTTCATTCAGCTCCGGTTCCCAACGATCAAGGCGAGTTACATGATCCCCCATGTTGTGC
AAAAAAGCGGTTAGCTCCTTCGGTCCTCCGATCGTTGTCAGAAGTAAGTTGGCCGCAGTGTTATCACTCA
TGGTTATGGCAGCACTGCATAATTCTCTTACTGTCATGCCATCCGTAAGATGCTTTTCTGTGACTGGTGA
GTACTCAACCAAGTCATTCTGAGAATAGTGTATGCGGCGACCGAGTTGCTCTTGCCCGGCGTCAATACGG
GATAATACCGCGCCACATAGCAGAACTTTAAAAGTGCTCATCATTGGAAAACGTTCTTCGGGGCGAAAAC
TCTCAAGGATCTTACCGCTGTTGAGATCCAGTTCGATGTAACCCACTCGTGCACCCAACTGATCTTCAGC
ATCTTTTACTTTCACCAGCGTTTCTGGGTGAGCAAAAACAGGAAGGCAAAATGCCGCAAAAAAGGGAATA
AGGGCGACACGGAAATGTTGAATACTCATACTCTTCCTTTTTCAATATTATTGAAGCATTTATCAGGGTT
ATTGTCTCATGAGCGGATACATATTTGAATGTATTTAGAAAAATAAACAAATAGGGGTTCCGCGCACATT
TCCCCGAAAAGTGCCACCTGACGTC
Features (pLannotate 1.2.2; 25 found; start..end, strand, type, name):
     36..80      -  misc_feature   bom (fragment): basis of mobility region from pBR322
    235..614     +  enhancer       CMV enhancer: human cytomegalovirus immediate early enhancer
    615..818     +  promoter       CMV promoter: human cytomegalovirus (CMV) immediate early promoter
    814..847     +  LTR            5' LTR (truncated) (fragment): truncated 5' long terminal repeat (LTR) from HIV-1
    863..881     +  promoter       T7 promoter: promoter for bacteriophage T7 RNA polymerase
    898..925     +  CDS            3xHA (fragment): three tandem HA epitope tags
    924..944     +  CDS            3xFLAG (fragment): three tandem FLAG® epitope tags
    946..1371    +  CDS            GRK2 (fragment): ARBK1_BOVIN - Also known as ADRBK1. Experimental evidence at protein level: Swiss-Prot protein existence level 1. Specifically phosphorylates the agonist-occupied form of the beta-adrenergic and closely related receptors, probably inducing a desensitization of them (By similarity). Key regulator of LPAR1 signaling (By similarity). Competes with RALA for binding to LPAR1 thus affecting the signaling properties of the receptor (By similarity). Desensitizes LPAR1 and LPAR2 in a phosphorylation-independent manner (By similarity). Positively regulates ciliary smoothened (SMO)- dependent Hedgehog (H
   1438..2148    +  CDS            mCherry: monomeric derivative of DsRed fluorescent protein (Shaner et al., 2004) mammalian codon-optimized
   2155..2743    +  misc_feature   WPRE: woodchuck hepatitis virus posttranscriptional regulatory element
   2759..2777    -  promoter       SP6 promoter: promoter for bacteriophage SP6 RNA polymerase
   2803..3027    +  polyA_signal   bGH poly(A) signal: bovine growth hormone polyadenylation signal
   3031..3052    +  promoter       SV40 promoter (fragment): SV40 enhancer and early promoter
   3073..3501    +  rep_origin     f1 ori (sequence partly withheld): f1 bacteriophage origin of replication; arrow indicates direction of (+) strand synthesis
   3515..3845    +  promoter       SV40 promoter: SV40 enhancer and early promoter
   3912..4703    +  CDS            neo: KKA2_KLEPN - Also known as kan, nptII. Experimental evidence at protein level: Swiss-Prot protein existence level 1. Resistance to kanamycin, neomycin, paromomycin, ribostamycin, butirosin and gentamicin B. From Klebsiella pneumoniae.
   4727..4885    +  CDS            ble (fragment): BLE_KLEPN - Experimental evidence at protein level: Swiss-Prot protein existence level 1. Binding protein with a strong affinity to the bleomycin family of antibiotics. Binds to CL990; an antimitotic-antibiotic compound. From Klebsiella pneumoniae.
   4880..5001    +  polyA_signal   SV40 poly(A) signal: SV40 polyadenylation signal
   5074..5090    -  protein_bind   lac operator: The lac repressor binds to the lac operator to inhibit transcription in E. coli. This inhibition can be relieved by adding lactose or isopropyl-β-D-thiogalactopyranoside (IPTG). lac repressor encoded by lacI
   5098..5128    -  promoter       lac promoter: promoter for the E. coli lac operon
   5143..5164    -  protein_bind   CAP binding site: CAP binding activates transcription in the presence of cAMP. E. coli catabolite activator protein
   5177..5269    -  CDS            lacI (fragment): lac repressor; lacI; The lac repressor binds to the lac operator to inhibit transcription in E. coli. This inhibition can be relieved by adding lactose or isopropyl-β-D-thiogalactopyranoside (IPTG).
   5452..6040    -  rep_origin     ori: high-copy-number ColE1/pMB1/pBR322/pUC origin of replication
   6211..7071    -  CDS            AmpR: β-lactamase; bla; confers resistance to ampicillin, carbenicillin, and related antibiotics
   7072..7176    -  promoter       AmpR promoter: bla
