>Addgene plasmid #117690 | CMV BARK D110A p2A mCherry | addgene full sequence | sequence record 227772 | Addgene NGS Result
GCTTAGGGTTAGGCGTTTTGCGCTGCTTCGCGATGTACGGGCCAGATATACGCGTTGACATTGATTATTG
ACTAGTTATTAATAGTAATCAATTACGGGGTCATTAGTTCATAGCCCATATATGGAGTTCCGCGTTACAT
AACTTACGGTAAATGGCCCGCCTGGCTGACCGCCCAACGACCCCCGCCCATTGACGTCAATAATGACGTA
TGTTCCCATAGTAACGCCAATAGGGACTTTCCATTGACGTCAATGGGTGGAGTATTTACGGTAAACTGCC
CACTTGGCAGTACATCAAGTGTATCATATGCCAAGTACGCCCCCTATTGACGTCAATGACGGTAAATGGC
CCGCCTGGCATTATGCCCAGTACATGACCTTATGGGACTTTCCTACTTGGCAGTACATCTACGTATTAGT
CATCGCTATTACCATGGTGATGCGGTTTTGGCAGTACATCAATGGGCGTGGATAGCGGTTTGACTCACGG
GGATTTCCAAGTCTCCACCCCATTGACGTCAATGGGAGTTTGTTTTGGCACCAAAATCAACGGGACTTTC
CAAAATGTCGTAACAACTCCGCCCCATTGACGCAAATGGGCGGTAGGCGTGTACGGTGGGAGGTCTATAT
AAGCAGAGCTCTCTGGCTAACTAGAGAACCCACTGCTTACTGGCTTATCGAAATTAATACGACTCACTAT
AGGGAGACCCAAGCTTATGTACCCATACGATGTTCCTGACTATGCGGACTACAAAGACGATGACGACAAG
AAGTACCTGGAGGACCGGGGCGAGGTGACTTTTGAGAAGATCTTCTCCCAGAAGCTGGGGTACCTGCTTT
TCCGAGACTTCTGCCTGAAGCACCTGGAGGAGGCCAAGCCCTTGGTAGAGTTCTACGAGGAGATCAAGAA
ATACGAGAAGCTGGAGACAGAGGAGGAGCGCCTGGTCTGCAGCCGAGAGATCTTCGCCACGTACATCATG
AAGGAGCTGCTGGCCTGCTCACATCCTTTCTCGAAGAGCGCCATTGAGCACGTCCAGGGCCATCTGGTGA
AGAAGCAGGTGCCTCCGGATCTCTTCCAGCCATATATTGAAGAAATTTGCCAGAACCTCCGAGGAGACGT
GTTCCAGAAATTCATCGAGAGCGATAAATTCACACGATTTTGCCAGTGGAAGAATGTAGAGCTCAACATC
CACGGTAGTGGCGCAACAAACTTCTCTCTGCTGAAACAAGCCGGAGATGTCGAAGAGAATCCTGGACCGA
TGGTGAGCAAGGGCGAGGAGGATAACATGGCCATCATCAAGGAGTTCATGCGCTTCAAGGTGCACATGGA
GGGCTCCGTGAACGGCCACGAGTTCGAGATCGAGGGCGAGGGCGAGGGCCGCCCCTACGAGGGCACCCAG
ACCGCCAAGCTGAAGGTGACCAAGGGTGGCCCCCTGCCCTTCGCCTGGGACATCCTGTCCCCTCAGTTCA
TGTACGGCTCCAAGGCCTACGTGAAGCACCCCGCCGACATCCCCGACTACTTGAAGCTGTCCTTCCCCGA
GGGCTTCAAGTGGGAGCGCGTGATGAACTTCGAGGACGGCGGCGTGGTGACCGTGACCCAGGACTCCTCC
CTGCAGGACGGCGAGTTCATCTACAAGGTGAAGCTGCGCGGCACCAACTTCCCCTCCGACGGCCCCGTAA
TGCAGAAGAAGACCATGGGCTGGGAGGCCTCCTCCGAGCGGATGTACCCCGAGGACGGCGCCCTGAAGGG
CGAGATCAAGCAGAGGCTGAAGCTGAAGGACGGCGGCCACTACGACGCTGAGGTCAAGACCACCTACAAG
GCCAAGAAGCCCGTGCAGCTGCCCGGCGCCTACAACGTCAACATCAAGTTGGACATCACCTCCCACAACG
AGGACTACACCATCGTGGAACAGTACGAACGCGCCGAGGGCCGCCACTCCACCGGCGGCATGGACGAGCT
GTACAAGTAGTCTAGAAATCAACCTCTGGATTACAAAATTTGTGAAAGATTGACTGGTATTCTTAACTAT
GTTGCTCCTTTTACGCTATGTGGATACGCTGCTTTAATGCCTTTGTATCATGCTATTGCTTCCCGTATGG
CTTTCATTTTCTCCTCCTTGTATAAATCCTGGTTGCTGTCTCTTTATGAGGAGTTGTGGCCCGTTGTCAG
GCAACGTGGCGTGGTGTGCACTGTGTTTGCTGACGCAACCCCCACTGGTTGGGGCATTGCCACCACCTGT
CAGCTCCTTTCCGGGACTTTCGCTTTCCCCCTCCCTATTGCCACGGCGGAACTCATCGCCGCCTGCCTTG
CCCGCTGCTGGACAGGGGCTCGGCTGTTGGGCACTGACAATTCCGTGGTGTTGTCGGGGAAATCATCGTC
CTTTCCTTGGCTGCTCGCCTATGTTGCCACCTGGATTCTGCGCGGGACGTCCTTCTGCTACGTCCCTTCG
GCCCTCAATCCAGCGGACCTTCCTTCCCGCGGCCTGCTGCCGGCTCTGCGGCCTCTTCCGCGTCTTCGCC
TTCGCCCTCAGACGAGTCGGATCTCCCTTTGGGCCGCCTCCCCGCACTAGAGGGCCCTATTCTATAGTGT
CACCTAAATGCTAGAGCTCGCTGATCAGCCTCGACTGTGCCTTCTAGTTGCCAGCCATCTGTTGTTTGCC
CCTCCCCCGTGCCTTCCTTGACCCTGGAAGGTGCCACTCCCACTGTCCTTTCCTAATAAAATGAGGAAAT
TGCATCGCATTGTCTGAGTAGGTGTCATTCTATTCTGGGGGGTGGGGTGGGGCAGGACAGCAAGGGGGAG
GATTGGGAAGACAATAGCAGGCATGCTGGGGATGCGGTGGGCTCTATGGCTTCTGAGGCGGAAAGAACCA
GCTGGGGCTCTAGGGGGTATCCCC
[124 nt withheld, positions 2895-3018]
C
[91 nt withheld, positions 3020-3110]
A
[49 nt withheld, positions 3112-3160]
CCTTTGACGTTGGAGTCCACGTTCTTT
[37 nt withheld, positions 3188-3224]
ACCCTATCTCGGTCTATTCTTTTGATTTATAAGGGATTTTGCCGATTTCGGCCTATTGGTTAAAAAATGA
GCTGATTTAACAAAAATTTAACGCGAATTAATTCTGTGGAATGTGTGTCAGTTAGGGTGTGGAAAGTCCC
CAGGCTCCCCAGCAGGCAGAAGTATGCAAAGCATGCATCTCAATTAGTCAGCAACCAGGTGTGGAAAGTC
CCCAGGCTCCCCAGCAGGCAGAAGTATGCAAAGCATGCATCTCAATTAGTCAGCAACCATAGTCCCGCCC
CTAACTCCGCCCATCCCGCCCCTAACTCCGCCCAGTTCCGCCCATTCTCCGCCCCATGGCTGACTAATTT
TTTTTATTTATGCAGAGGCCGAGGCCGCCTCTGCCTCTGAGCTATTCCAGAAGTAGTGAGGAGGCTTTTT
TGGAGGCCTAGGCTTTTGCAAAAAGCTCCCGGAGCTTGTATATCCATTTTCGGATCTGATCAAGAGACAG
GATGAGGATCGTTTCGCATGATTGAACAAGATGGATTGCACGCAGGTTCTCCGGCCGCTTGGGTGGAGAG
GCTATTCGGCTATGACTGGGCACAACAGACAATCGGCTGCTCTGATGCCGCCGTGTTCCGGCTGTCAGCG
CAGGGGCGCCCGGTTCTTTTTGTCAAGACCGACCTGTCCGGTGCCCTGAATGAACTGCAGGACGAGGCAG
CGCGGCTATCGTGGCTGGCCACGACGGGCGTTCCTTGCGCAGCTGTGCTCGACGTTGTCACTGAAGCGGG
AAGGGACTGGCTGCTATTGGGCGAAGTGCCGGGGCAGGATCTCCTGTCATCTCACCTTGCTCCTGCCGAG
AAAGTATCCATCATGGCTGATGCAATGCGGCGGCTGCATACGCTTGATCCGGCTACCTGCCCATTCGACC
ACCAAGCGAAACATCGCATCGAGCGAGCACGTACTCGGATGGAAGCCGGTCTTGTCGATCAGGATGATCT
GGACGAAGAGCATCAGGGGCTCGCGCCAGCCGAACTGTTCGCCAGGCTCAAGGCGCGCATGCCCGACGGC
GAGGATCTCGTCGTGACCCATGGCGATGCCTGCTTGCCGAATATCATGGTGGAAAATGGCCGCTTTTCTG
GATTCATCGACTGTGGCCGGCTGGGTGTGGCGGACCGCTATCAGGACATAGCGTTGGCTACCCGTGATAT
TGCTGAAGAGCTTGGCGGCGAATGGGCTGACCGCTTCCTCGTGCTTTACGGTATCGCCGCTCCCGATTCG
CAGCGCATCGCCTTCTATCGCCTTCTTGACGAGTTCTTCTGAGCGGGACTCTGGGGTTCGAAATGACCGA
CCAAGCGACGCCCAACCTGCCATCACGAGATTTCGATTCCACCGCCGCCTTCTATGAAAGGTTGGGCTTC
GGAATCGTTTTCCGGGACGCCGGCTGGATGATCCTCCAGCGCGGGGATCTCATGCTGGAGTTCTTCGCCC
ACCCCAACTTGTTTATTGCAGCTTATAATGGTTACAAATAAAGCAATAGCATCACAAATTTCACAAATAA
AGCATTTTTTTCACTGCATTCTAGTTGTGGTTTGTCCAAACTCATCAATGTATCTTATCATGTCTGTATA
CCGTCGACCTCTAGCTAGAGCTTGGCGTAATCATGGTCATAGCTGTTTCCTGTGTGAAATTGTTATCCGC
TCACAATTCCACACAACATACGAGCCGGAAGCATAAAGTGTAAAGCCTGGGGTGCCTAATGAGTGAGCTA
ACTCACATTAATTGCGTTGCGCTCACTGCCCGCTTTCCAGTCGGGAAACCTGTCGTGCCAGCTGCATTAA
TGAATCGGCCAACGCGCGGGGAGAGGCGGTTTGCGTATTGGGCGCTCTTCCGCTTCCTCGCTCACTGACT
CGCTGCGCTCGGTCGTTCGGCTGCGGCGAGCGGTATCAGCTCACTCAAAGGCGGTAATACGGTTATCCAC
AGAATCAGGGGATAACGCAGGAAAGAACATGTGAGCAAAAGGCCAGCAAAAGGCCAGGAACCGTAAAAAG
GCCGCGTTGCTGGCGTTTTTCCATAGGCTCCGCCCCCCTGACGAGCATCACAAAAATCGACGCTCAAGTC
AGAGGTGGCGAAACCCGACAGGACTATAAAGATACCAGGCGTTTCCCCCTGGAAGCTCCCTCGTGCGCTC
TCCTGTTCCGACCCTGCCGCTTACCGGATACCTGTCCGCCTTTCTCCCTTCGGGAAGCGTGGCGCTTTCT
CATAGCTCACGCTGTAGGTATCTCAGTTCGGTGTAGGTCGTTCGCTCCAAGCTGGGCTGTGTGCACGAAC
CCCCCGTTCAGCCCGACCGCTGCGCCTTATCCGGTAACTATCGTCTTGAGTCCAACCCGGTAAGACACGA
CTTATCGCCACTGGCAGCAGCCACTGGTAACAGGATTAGCAGAGCGAGGTATGTAGGCGGTGCTACAGAG
TTCTTGAAGTGGTGGCCTAACTACGGCTACACTAGAAGAACAGTATTTGGTATCTGCGCTCTGCTGAAGC
CAGTTACCTTCGGAAAAAGAGTTGGTAGCTCTTGATCCGGCAAACAAACCACCGCTGGTAGCGGTGGTTT
TTTTGTTTGCAAGCAGCAGATTACGCGCAGAAAAAAAGGATCTCAAGAAGATCCTTTGATCTTTTCTACG
GGGTCTGACGCTCAGTGGAACGAAAACTCACGTTAAGGGATTTTGGTCATGAGATTATCAAAAAGGATCT
TCACCTAGATCCTTTTAAATTAAAAATGAAGTTTTAAATCAATCTAAAGTATATATGAGTAAACTTGGTC
TGACAGTTACCAATGCTTAATCAGTGAGGCACCTATCTCAGCGATCTGTCTATTTCGTTCATCCATAGTT
GCCTGACTCCCCGTCGTGTAGATAACTACGATACGGGAGGGCTTACCATCTGGCCCCAGTGCTGCAATGA
TACCGCGAGACCCACGCTCACCGGCTCCAGATTTATCAGCAATAAACCAGCCAGCCGGAAGGGCCGAGCG
CAGAAGTGGTCCTGCAACTTTATCCGCCTCCATCCAGTCTATTAATTGTTGCCGGGAAGCTAGAGTAAGT
AGTTCGCCAGTTAATAGTTTGCGCAACGTTGTTGCCATTGCTACAGGCATCGTGGTGTCACGCTCGTCGT
TTGGTATGGCTTCATTCAGCTCCGGTTCCCAACGATCAAGGCGAGTTACATGATCCCCCATGTTGTGCAA
AAAAGCGGTTAGCTCCTTCGGTCCTCCGATCGTTGTCAGAAGTAAGTTGGCCGCAGTGTTATCACTCATG
GTTATGGCAGCACTGCATAATTCTCTTACTGTCATGCCATCCGTAAGATGCTTTTCTGTGACTGGTGAGT
ACTCAACCAAGTCATTCTGAGAATAGTGTATGCGGCGACCGAGTTGCTCTTGCCCGGCGTCAATACGGGA
TAATACCGCGCCACATAGCAGAACTTTAAAAGTGCTCATCATTGGAAAACGTTCTTCGGGGCGAAAACTC
TCAAGGATCTTACCGCTGTTGAGATCCAGTTCGATGTAACCCACTCGTGCACCCAACTGATCTTCAGCAT
CTTTTACTTTCACCAGCGTTTCTGGGTGAGCAAAAACAGGAAGGCAAAATGCCGCAAAAAAGGGAATAAG
GGCGACACGGAAATGTTGAATACTCATACTCTTCCTTTTTCAATATTATTGAAGCATTTATCAGGGTTAT
TGTCTCATGAGCGGATACATATTTGAATGTATTTAGAAAAATAAACAAATAGGGGTTCCGCGCACATTTC
CCCGAAAAGTGCCACCTGACGTCGACGGATCGGGAGATCTCCCGATCCCCTATGGTGCACTCTCAGTACA
ATCTGCTCTGATGCCGCATAGTTAAGCCAGTATCTGCTCCCTGCTTGTGTGTTGGAGGTCGCTGAGTAGT
GCGCGAGCAAAATTTAAGCTACAACAAGGCAAGGCTTGACCGACAATTGCATGAAGAATCT
Features (pLannotate 1.2.2; 25 found; start..end, strand, type, name):
     57..436     +  enhancer       CMV enhancer: human cytomegalovirus immediate early enhancer
    437..640     +  promoter       CMV promoter: human cytomegalovirus (CMV) immediate early promoter
    636..669     +  LTR            5' LTR (truncated) (fragment): truncated 5' long terminal repeat (LTR) from HIV-1
    685..703     +  promoter       T7 promoter: promoter for bacteriophage T7 RNA polymerase
    720..747     +  CDS            3xHA (fragment): three tandem HA epitope tags
    746..766     +  CDS            3xFLAG (fragment): three tandem FLAG® epitope tags
    768..1193    +  CDS            GRK2 (fragment): ARBK1_BOVIN - Also known as ADRBK1. Experimental evidence at protein level: Swiss-Prot protein existence level 1. Specifically phosphorylates the agonist-occupied form of the beta-adrenergic and closely related receptors, probably inducing a desensitization of them (By similarity). Key regulator of LPAR1 signaling (By similarity). Competes with RALA for binding to LPAR1 thus affecting the signaling properties of the receptor (By similarity). Desensitizes LPAR1 and LPAR2 in a phosphorylation-independent manner (By similarity). Positively regulates ciliary smoothened (SMO)- dependent Hedgehog (H
   1260..1970    +  CDS            mCherry: monomeric derivative of DsRed fluorescent protein (Shaner et al., 2004) mammalian codon-optimized
   1977..2565    +  misc_feature   WPRE: woodchuck hepatitis virus posttranscriptional regulatory element
   2581..2599    -  promoter       SP6 promoter: promoter for bacteriophage SP6 RNA polymerase
   2625..2849    +  polyA_signal   bGH poly(A) signal: bovine growth hormone polyadenylation signal
   2853..2874    +  promoter       SV40 promoter (fragment): SV40 enhancer and early promoter
   2895..3323    +  rep_origin     f1 ori (sequence partly withheld): f1 bacteriophage origin of replication; arrow indicates direction of (+) strand synthesis
   3337..3666    +  promoter       SV40 promoter: SV40 enhancer and early promoter
   3732..4523    +  CDS            neo: KKA2_KLEPN - Also known as kan, nptII. Experimental evidence at protein level: Swiss-Prot protein existence level 1. Resistance to kanamycin, neomycin, paromomycin, ribostamycin, butirosin and gentamicin B. From Klebsiella pneumoniae.
   4547..4705    +  CDS            ble (fragment): BLE_KLEPN - Experimental evidence at protein level: Swiss-Prot protein existence level 1. Binding protein with a strong affinity to the bleomycin family of antibiotics. Binds to CL990; an antimitotic-antibiotic compound. From Klebsiella pneumoniae.
   4700..4821    +  polyA_signal   SV40 poly(A) signal: SV40 polyadenylation signal
   4894..4910    -  protein_bind   lac operator: The lac repressor binds to the lac operator to inhibit transcription in E. coli. This inhibition can be relieved by adding lactose or isopropyl-β-D-thiogalactopyranoside (IPTG). lac repressor encoded by lacI
   4918..4948    -  promoter       lac promoter: promoter for the E. coli lac operon
   4963..4984    -  protein_bind   CAP binding site: CAP binding activates transcription in the presence of cAMP. E. coli catabolite activator protein
   4997..5089    -  CDS            lacI (fragment): lac repressor; lacI; The lac repressor binds to the lac operator to inhibit transcription in E. coli. This inhibition can be relieved by adding lactose or isopropyl-β-D-thiogalactopyranoside (IPTG).
   5272..5860    -  rep_origin     ori: high-copy-number ColE1/pMB1/pBR322/pUC origin of replication
   6031..6891    -  CDS            AmpR: β-lactamase; bla; confers resistance to ampicillin, carbenicillin, and related antibiotics
   6892..6996    -  promoter       AmpR promoter: bla
   7055..7107    -  misc_feature   bom (fragment): basis of mobility region from pBR322
