[The description below was written by a language model from this plasmid's Addgene catalogue record and pLannotate feature annotations shown in this document.]
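Description:
CMV BARK D110A p2A mCherry is a mammalian expression plasmid of about 7.2 kb built on the pcDNA 3.1 backbone. It serves as the negative control for iβARK, a peptide tool used to silence Gαq (Gq-coupled GPCR) signaling. In bacteria it replicates from a high-copy ColE1/pUC-type origin and is selected with ampicillin through the β-lactamase gene. An f1 origin is also present. The backbone carries an SV40 promoter–neo–SV40 poly(A) cassette, which would allow G418 selection of stably transfected mammalian cells. Short hits such as an HIV-1 LTR fragment, a ble fragment and a lacI fragment look like annotation or backbone remnants rather than functional parts.

The expression unit is driven by the human CMV immediate-early enhancer and promoter. It begins with short N-terminal HA and FLAG epitope sequences, annotated as fragments of the tandem tags and so probably single copies. These are followed by a roughly 430 bp fragment of bovine GRK2 (βARK1/ADRBK1), which the insert name identifies as its RGS region, carrying the D110A substitution. The record describes this mutant only as the negative control and does not state how the substitution acts. The name indicates a P2A self-cleaving peptide, which is not annotated separately but fits the gap between the GRK2 fragment and mCherry. This arrangement yields the peptide and a separate red fluorescent marker of transfected cells from one transcript. A WPRE downstream of mCherry enhances transcript expression, and the bGH polyadenylation signal terminates the unit. Flanking T7 and SP6 promoters are standard backbone elements.

The depositor sequence and the repository-sequenced record give the same feature set, differing only in numbering origin and by about two nucleotides in length.
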