Addgene plasmid #117690: CMV BARK D110A p2A mCherry
Purpose: CMV-iBARK(D110A)-p2A-mCherry: Negative control mammalian expression vector for Gaq silencing
Depositing lab: Baljit Khakh. Depositing organization: University of California, Los Angeles (UCLA). Publication: Specific and behaviorally consequential astrocyte Gq GPCR signaling attenuation in vivo with ibetaARK. Nagai J, Bellafard A, Qu Z, Yu X, Ollivier M, Gangwani MR, Diaz-Castro B, Coppola G, Schumacher SM, Golshani P, Gradinaru V, Khakh BS. Neuron. 2021 Jul 21;109(14):2256-2274.e9. doi: 10.1016/j.neuron.2021.05.023. Epub 2021 Jun 16. PubMed 34139149.
Backbone
  Vector backbone: pcDNA 3.1
  Vector type: Mammalian Expression
Growth in bacteria
  Bacterial resistance: Ampicillin, 100 μg/mL
  Growth temperature: 37°C
  Growth strain: DH5alpha
  Copy number: High Copy
Gene/Insert
  Gene/Insert name: BARKrgs D110A peptide (alt name: CMV-iBARK(D110A)-p2A-mCherry)
  Species: B. taurus (bovine)
  Insert size (bp): 1254
  Mutation: D110A
  Tag / fusion protein: HA / FLAG (N terminal on backbone)
  Cloning method: Restriction Enzyme; 5′ cloning site unknown (unknown if destroyed); 3′ cloning site unknown (unknown if destroyed)
  Sequencing primers: 5′ unknown
Terms and licenses: Academic/Nonprofit Terms; Industry Terms: Not Available to Industry
How to cite: CMV BARK D110A p2A mCherry was a gift from Baljit Khakh (Addgene plasmid # 117690 ; http://n2t.net/addgene:117690 ; RRID:Addgene_117690)
